Addgene plasmid #128354: pSDMA65
Purpose: (Empty Backbone) Codon optimised Streptococcus pyogenes CAS9 ORF regulated by the Cryptococcus neoformans TEF1 promoter and terminator.
Depositing lab: James Fraser. Depositing organization: University of Queensland. Publication: Targeted Genome Editing via CRISPR in the Pathogen Cryptococcus neoformans. Arras SD, Chua SM, Wizrah MS, Faint JA, Yap AS, Fraser JA. PLoS One. 2016 Oct 6;11(10):e0164322. doi: 10.1371/journal.pone.0164322. eCollection 2016. PubMed 27711143.
Backbone
  Vector backbone: pBlueScript II SK(-)
  Backbone manufacturer: Stratagene
  Vector type: CRISPR
  Selectable markers: Hygromycin
Growth in bacteria
  Bacterial resistance: Ampicillin, 100 μg/mL
  Growth temperature: 37°C
  Growth strain: DH5alpha
  Copy number: High Copy
Gene/Insert
  Gene/Insert name: Hygromycin (HYG)
  Species: Synthetic
  Promoter: ACT1
  Cloning method: Restriction Enzyme; 5′ cloning site unknown (unknown if destroyed); 3′ cloning site unknown (unknown if destroyed)
  Sequencing primers: 5′ unknown
Terms and licenses: Academic/Nonprofit Terms; Industry Terms: Not Available to Industry
How to cite: pSDMA65 was a gift from James Fraser (Addgene plasmid # 128354 ; http://n2t.net/addgene:128354 ; RRID:Addgene_128354)
