[The description below was written by a language model from this plasmid's Addgene catalogue record and pLannotate feature annotations shown in this document.]
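Description:
pSDMA65 is a CRISPR vector of about 12.5 kb built on the pBluescript II SK(-) backbone for genome editing in the pathogenic yeast Cryptococcus neoformans. It is maintained in E. coli as a high-copy plasmid through the ColE1/pUC-type origin and selected with ampicillin via the bla gene and its native promoter. Remnants of the pBluescript architecture are still annotated: the lac promoter and operator region, T3 and T7 promoters flanking the former cloning site, a fragment of the multiple cloning site, a lacZα fragment and a partial M13/f1 origin.

The payload consists of two fungal expression units. The first is a codon-optimised Streptococcus pyogenes Cas9 open reading frame, roughly 4.1 kb, which the catalogue entry states is regulated by the C. neoformans TEF1 promoter and terminator. These regulatory regions are not picked up by the automated annotation but presumably occupy the unannotated stretches on either side of the Cas9 coding sequence, between the T3 and T7 promoters. The second unit is a hygromycin resistance gene (HygR, an aminoglycoside phosphotransferase) listed as driven by the ACT1 promoter, which provides the selectable marker for transformants in Cryptococcus. It sits outside the original polylinker, beyond the M13 origin fragment.

The plasmid is catalogued as an empty backbone, and no guide RNA cassette appears in the feature table. It therefore seems to serve as the Cas9-delivering component of a CRISPR system, supplying constitutive nuclease expression under hygromycin selection. The record does not state how the guide RNA is supplied or where additional elements would be cloned.
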