Features (pLannotate 1.2.2; 14 found; start..end, strand, type, name):
    801..905     +  promoter       AmpR promoter: bla
    906..1766    +  CDS            AmpR: β-lactamase; bla; confers resistance to ampicillin, carbenicillin, and related antibiotics
   1937..2525    +  rep_origin     ori: high-copy-number ColE1/pMB1/pBR322/pUC origin of replication
   2708..2800    +  CDS            lacI (fragment): lac repressor; lacI; The lac repressor binds to the lac operator to inhibit transcription in E. coli. This inhibition can be relieved by adding lactose or isopropyl-β-D-thiogalactopyranoside (IPTG).
   2813..2834    +  protein_bind   CAP binding site: CAP binding activates transcription in the presence of cAMP. E. coli catabolite activator protein
   2849..2879    +  promoter       lac promoter: promoter for the E. coli lac operon
   2883..2905    +  protein_bind   lac operator (fragment): The lac repressor binds to the lac operator to inhibit transcription in E. coli. This inhibition can be relieved by adding lactose or isopropyl-β-D-thiogalactopyranoside (IPTG). lac repressor encoded by lacI
   2948..2966    +  promoter       T3 promoter: promoter for bacteriophage T3 RNA polymerase
   2979..3002    +  misc_feature   MCS (fragment): pBluescript multiple cloning site
   4225..8328    +  CDS            cas9: CAS9_STRP1 - Also known as csn1 From Streptococcus pyogenes serotype M1.
   9252..9270    -  promoter       T7 promoter: promoter for bacteriophage T7 RNA polymerase
   9278..9433    +  CDS            lacZα (fragment): LacZα fragment of β-galactosidase; lacZ fragment
   9437..9568    -  rep_origin     M13 ori (fragment): M13 bacteriophage origin of replication; arrow indicates direction of (+) strand synthesis
  10407..11432   +  CDS            HygR: aminoglycoside phosphotransferase from E. coli; aph(4)-Ia; confers resistance to hygromycin
>Addgene plasmid #128354 | pSDMA65 | addgene full sequence | sequence record 254525 | Addgene NGS Result
ACACGATGTTTTCCATCAGTAACATCGGGGCACTTGTACATATTCTCCCAGGCAGACAAAGATATGACAA
GACCTTCACGGCCGACGGTTGCAACATCCTTCTCCAATTTGAGCTGCTACAATCTCCTGCTTCATGGCAT
TCCAGTCACATCAAGGTATCCATCTCTTTCGGCATAGCTAATCTAGGAAGAATGAATATACCACGTCTAT
AACTGATCAGACCTAAAGGGCTTCAGTATCGGTTATACACCAGGATCAATGGCAAATAAGACTCACAAAT
TGGGATGATCATCAGCAGATGGTGTTATTCAACGGGCAGACCGTGAGTACAAAGTGTTCAGCGTTGAATG
GCACCGTATATACAAATATGCTGAGCCTGTTATAACCTTAGCTTCTTCTCCTGTTGCTTCCCTTGGCCTG
TAAAGTCAAGTTCCGCCGTGTTCTATTATCATAAATGATCGACTTCCATCAATGGAAGGGTAAGCTCGCG
TCCTTAAGCATAGGCGGTCTCAGAGTGCCATCCAGTCCAGCGCTCAAGGTTCCTAGGAAGGGGGGTTCGC
CTTTAAGAATTCAGGGGGCTGTGGTAGCTCGACGATGCCAGGTGTCATGGAGAGGTCCAAGAAATTGATG
ATAACCATTCCCTAGTCCGCAAAGTGCCTCGTATGATCCAAAGTGCCAAGATTGTACGATAGGGTGGATA
TCCAAAGCAAGAAGATAAACGTCCAATTCCATGATTTGAAGTCTATGGGCAGATCTTGCCGCTACAGGGC
GCGTCAGGTGGCACTTTTCGGGGAAATGTGCGCGGAACCCCTATTTGTTTATTTTTCTAAATACATTCAA
ATATGTATCCGCTCATGAGACAATAACCCTGATAAATGCTTCAATAATATTGAAAAAGGAAGAGTATGAG
TATTCAACATTTCCGTGTCGCCCTTATTCCCTTTTTTGCGGCATTTTGCCTTCCTGTTTTTGCTCACCCA
GAAACGCTGGTGAAAGTAAAAGATGCTGAAGATCAGTTGGGTGCACGAGTGGGTTACATCGAACTGGATC
TCAACAGCGGTAAGATCCTTGAGAGTTTTCGCCCCGAAGAACGTTTTCCAATGATGAGCACTTTTAAAGT
TCTGCTATGTGGCGCGGTATTATCCCGTATTGACGCCGGGCAAGAGCAACTCGGTCGCCGCATACACTAT
TCTCAGAATGACTTGGTTGAGTACTCACCAGTCACAGAAAAGCATCTTACGGATGGCATGACAGTAAGAG
AATTATGCAGTGCTGCCATAACCATGAGTGATAACACTGCGGCCAACTTACTTCTGACAACGATCGGAGG
ACCGAAGGAGCTAACCGCTTTTTTGCACAACATGGGGGATCATGTAACTCGCCTTGATCGTTGGGAACCG
GAGCTGAATGAAGCCATACCAAACGACGAGCGTGACACCACGATGCCTGTAGCAATGGCAACAACGTTGC
GCAAACTATTAACTGGCGAACTACTTACTCTAGCTTCCCGGCAACAATTAATAGACTGGATGGAGGCGGA
TAAAGTTGCAGGACCACTTCTGCGCTCGGCCCTTCCGGCTGGCTGGTTTATTGCTGATAAATCTGGAGCC
GGTGAGCGTGGGTCTCGCGGTATCATTGCAGCACTGGGGCCAGATGGTAAGCCCTCCCGTATCGTAGTTA
TCTACACGACGGGGAGTCAGGCAACTATGGATGAACGAAATAGACAGATCGCTGAGATAGGTGCCTCACT
GATTAAGCATTGGTAACTGTCAGACCAAGTTTACTCATATATACTTTAGATTGATTTAAAACTTCATTTT
TAATTTAAAAGGATCTAGGTGAAGATCCTTTTTGATAATCTCATGACCAAAATCCCTTAACGTGAGTTTT
CGTTCCACTGAGCGTCAGACCCCGTAGAAAAGATCAAAGGATCTTCTTGAGATCCTTTTTTTCTGCGCGT
AATCTGCTGCTTGCAAACAAAAAAACCACCGCTACCAGCGGTGGTTTGTTTGCCGGATCAAGAGCTACCA
ACTCTTTTTCCGAAGGTAACTGGCTTCAGCAGAGCGCAGATACCAAATACTGTTCTTCTAGTGTAGCCGT
AGTTAGGCCACCACTTCAAGAACTCTGTAGCACCGCCTACATACCTCGCTCTGCTAATCCTGTTACCAGT
GGCTGCTGCCAGTGGCGATAAGTCGTGTCTTACCGGGTTGGACTCAAGACGATAGTTACCGGATAAGGCG
CAGCGGTCGGGCTGAACGGGGGGTTCGTGCACACAGCCCAGCTTGGAGCGAACGACCTACACCGAACTGA
GATACCTACAGCGTGAGCTATGAGAAAGCGCCACGCTTCCCGAAGGGAGAAAGGCGGACAGGTATCCGGT
AAGCGGCAGGGTCGGAACAGGAGAGCGCACGAGGGAGCTTCCAGGGGGAAACGCCTGGTATCTTTATAGT
CCTGTCGGGTTTCGCCACCTCTGACTTGAGCGTCGATTTTTGTGATGCTCGTCAGGGGGGCGGAGCCTAT
GGAAAAACGCCAGCAACGCGGCCTTTTTACGGTTCCTGGCCTTTTGCTGGCCTTTTGCTCACATGTTCTT
TCCTGCGTTATCCCCTGATTCTGTGGATAACCGTATTACCGCCTTTGAGTGAGCTGATACCGCTCGCCGC
AGCCGAACGACCGAGCGCAGCGAGTCAGTGAGCGAGGAAGCGGAAGAGCGCCCAATACGCAAACCGCCTC
TCCCCGCGCGTTGGCCGATTCATTAATGCAGCTGGCACGACAGGTTTCCCGACTGGAAAGCGGGCAGTGA
GCGCAACGCAATTAATGTGAGTTAGCTCACTCATTAGGCACCCCAGGCTTTACACTTTATGCTTCCGGCT
CGTATGTTGTGTGGAATTGTGAGCGGATAACAATTTCACACAGGAAACAGCTATGACCATGATTACGCCA
AGCGCGCAATTAACCCTCACTAAAGGGAACAAAAGCTGGAGCTCCACCGCGGTGGCGGCCGCCATTCTAT
GCTATACGGTACAAGATTGTGGCTACTATGCAAGCTCCATAGCGAATGATCTTACACTGACCTTGTCGAC
CGTTCTGAATGATTAACAATGGTCGCAAGTGTGGTTGACCCACCTGCGGGCGCTTCTTAACTATCTATCA
TCGGTATGTCAAGTATCACACCCTTTAAACAAAAGAATAAGAGCATAATACAGCAGTCTCATCATGGCAA
CCCTTCGCGCAATGTACAAAAAGCAGCCAGAAGCCCCCACGCACAAGCAATAATGTCGTGTTCTACCCTG
CCATGAACAAGCGTCATGGCCATTAGCGAACGCCCCAATATTCAGCCCCATTCGCCAAGCAAGTTGCCTC
GCCCCCTTCCCAGAAGATCATGGGCATCTCGTCTTCTTCTAATTTCGCATTTTGTGAAGCTCCATTCATG
CACGTCGGCTTCTGGACGACTCTTATCATATGCATTGGCCTGCTCGGTGTGAGGATGAGCCACTCCCACA
TGTTTAGACGGCAGGGGCCTCTTGCCACCCGTTGAATTTTTGGTGCGAAGACGTGCCTGGGAACGACCTC
CACTTTAAATTTCTCCGTTGTTGCGGTCGCTCCATCCTCCTCACATTTCTTGCCTCCTAAGTCCCATGTG
CCACACTCGGTGAAAAACGGAGTTTGATACGGATGAAATTTCCAGTGAGCTTTTCACATTCTGGAGGTTT
CGAAAAAAATTGTGGGATTTTCTGAATTAATCCGAGAATCCGCCCTGCCCATCAACCGGAAAGAATTAAA
TCCCTCGCACATTCCTTTCTCCCACCACCTTCTTTATCTCTACATTCTTTAACCAAAACACCTAGGTGAG
TACCCAAAGTCTTTTGACACCTTTGAAAATCCGCGCCAGTCGTAGGGCACGTAAAACAATTCTCGCTGGT
GGCTTCTGCAGGTGAAGTCGGGGCAGAGTGGAGCTGAGCATGGTCGACCACCCACATCATTCTGTCTTGT
TTTTGGCGATGTCTTCCATGCTTTTGCCCTCATCTGTTGCGTCGACTGCAGAGTACTGTTTTGCCACTAC
TGAGCTCAACATGGGCTTGTGTGTGGTGAAGAAAAAAATTTGGTGGCTCTTGAAAATTTTCAACCCATCG
GATACATGCCCTTCCAACTCACAACGCCCTAACACTTTATTGTCCTATCATTGCCTCTTCGCACATGCTA
ACGATCTCCACAGAAAACTTCAAAATGGACAAGAAGTACAGCATTGGGCTCGATATCGGCACAAACAGCG
TCGGTTGGGCCGTCATTACGGACGAGTACAAGGTGCCGAGCAAAAAATTCAAAGTTCTGGGCAATACCGA
TCGCCACAGCATAAAGAAGAACCTCATTGGCGCCCTCCTGTTCGACTCCGGGGAGACGGCCGAAGCCACG
CGGCTCAAAAGAACAGCACGGCGCAGATATACCCGCAGAAAGAATCGGATCTGCTACCTGCAGGAGATCT
TTAGTAATGAGATGGCTAAGGTGGATGACTCTTTCTTCCATAGGCTGGAGGAGTCCTTTTTGGTGGAGGA
GGATAAAAAGCACGAGCGCCACCCAATCTTTGGCAATATCGTGGACGAGGTGGCGTACCATGAAAAGTAC
CCAACCATATATCATCTGAGGAAGAAGCTTGTAGACAGTACTGATAAGGCTGACTTGCGGTTGATCTATC
TCGCGCTGGCGCATATGATCAAATTTCGGGGACACTTCCTCATCGAGGGGGACCTGAACCCAGACAACAG
CGATGTCGACAAACTCTTTATCCAACTGGTTCAGACTTACAATCAGCTTTTCGAAGAGAACCCGATCAAC
GCATCCGGAGTTGACGCCAAAGCAATCCTGAGCGCTAGGCTGTCCAAATCCCGGCGGCTCGAAAACCTCA
TCGCACAGCTCCCTGGGGAGAAGAAGAACGGCCTGTTTGGTAATCTTATCGCCCTGTCACTCGGGCTGAC
CCCCAACTTTAAATCTAACTTCGACCTGGCCGAAGATGCCAAGCTTCAACTGAGCAAAGACACCTACGAT
GATGATCTCGACAATCTGCTGGCCCAGATCGGCGACCAGTACGCAGACCTTTTTTTGGCGGCAAAGAACC
TGTCAGACGCCATTCTGCTGAGTGATATTCTGCGAGTGAACACGGAGATCACCAAAGCTCCGCTGAGCGC
TAGTATGATCAAGCGCTATGATGAGCACCACCAAGACTTGACTTTGCTGAAGGCCCTTGTCAGACAGCAA
CTGCCTGAGAAGTACAAGGAAATTTTCTTCGATCAGTCTAAAAATGGCTACGCCGGATACATTGACGGCG
GAGCAAGCCAGGAGGAATTTTACAAATTTATTAAGCCCATCTTGGAAAAAATGGACGGCACCGAGGAGCT
GCTGGTAAAGCTTAACAGAGAAGATCTGTTGCGCAAACAGCGCACTTTCGACAATGGAAGCATCCCCCAC
CAGATTCACCTGGGCGAACTGCACGCTATCCTCAGGCGGCAAGAGGATTTCTACCCCTTTTTGAAAGATA
ACAGGGAAAAGATTGAGAAAATCCTCACATTTCGGATACCCTACTATGTAGGCCCCCTCGCCCGGGGAAA
TTCCAGATTCGCGTGGATGACTCGCAAATCAGAAGAGACCATCACTCCCTGGAACTTCGAGGAAGTCGTG
GATAAGGGGGCCTCTGCCCAGTCCTTCATCGAAAGGATGACTAACTTTGATAAAAATCTGCCTAACGAAA
AGGTGCTTCCTAAACACTCTCTGCTGTACGAGTACTTCACAGTTTATAACGAGCTCACCAAGGTCAAATA
CGTCACAGAAGGGATGAGAAAGCCAGCATTCCTGTCTGGAGAGCAGAAGAAAGCTATCGTGGACCTCCTC
TTCAAGACGAACCGGAAAGTTACCGTGAAACAGCTCAAAGAAGACTATTTCAAAAAGATTGAATGTTTCG
ACTCTGTTGAAATCAGCGGAGTGGAGGATCGCTTCAACGCATCCCTGGGAACGTATCACGATCTCCTGAA
AATCATTAAAGACAAGGACTTCCTGGACAATGAGGAGAACGAGGACATTCTTGAGGACATTGTCCTCACC
CTTACGTTGTTTGAAGATAGGGAGATGATTGAAGAACGCTTGAAAACTTACGCTCATCTCTTCGACGACA
AAGTCATGAAACAGCTCAAGAGGCGCCGATATACAGGATGGGGGCGGCTGTCAAGAAAACTGATCAATGG
GATCCGAGACAAGCAGAGTGGAAAGACAATCCTGGATTTTCTTAAGTCCGATGGATTTGCCAACCGGAAC
TTCATGCAGTTGATCCATGATGACTCTCTCACCTTTAAGGAGGACATCCAGAAAGCACAAGTTTCTGGCC
AGGGGGACAGTCTTCACGAGCACATCGCTAATCTTGCAGGTAGCCCAGCTATCAAAAAGGGAATACTGCA
GACCGTTAAGGTCGTGGATGAACTCGTCAAAGTAATGGGAAGGCATAAGCCCGAGAATATCGTTATCGAG
ATGGCCCGAGAGAACCAAACTACCCAGAAGGGACAGAAGAACAGTAGGGAAAGGATGAAGAGGATTGAAG
AGGGTATAAAAGAACTGGGGTCCCAAATCCTTAAGGAACACCCAGTTGAAAACACCCAGCTTCAGAATGA
GAAGCTCTACCTGTACTACCTGCAGAACGGCAGGGACATGTACGTGGATCAGGAACTGGACATCAATCGG
CTCTCCGACTACGACGTGGATCATATCGTGCCCCAGTCTTTTCTCAAAGATGATTCTATTGATAATAAAG
TGTTGACAAGATCCGATAAAAATAGAGGGAAGAGTGATAACGTCCCCTCAGAAGAAGTTGTCAAGAAAAT
GAAAAATTATTGGCGGCAGCTGCTGAACGCCAAACTGATCACACAACGGAAGTTCGATAATCTGACTAAG
GCTGAACGAGGTGGCCTGTCTGAGTTGGATAAAGCCGGCTTCATCAAAAGGCAGCTTGTTGAGACACGCC
AGATCACCAAGCACGTGGCCCAAATTCTCGATTCACGCATGAACACCAAGTACGATGAAAATGACAAACT
GATTCGAGAGGTGAAAGTTATTACTCTGAAGTCTAAGCTGGTCTCAGATTTCAGAAAGGACTTTCAGTTT
TATAAGGTGAGAGAGATCAACAATTACCACCATGCGCATGATGCCTACCTGAATGCAGTGGTAGGCACTG
CACTTATCAAAAAATATCCCAAGCTTGAATCTGAATTTGTTTACGGAGACTATAAAGTGTACGATGTTAG
GAAAATGATCGCAAAGTCTGAGCAGGAAATAGGCAAGGCCACCGCTAAGTACTTCTTTTACAGCAATATT
ATGAATTTTTTCAAGACCGAGATTACACTGGCCAATGGAGAGATTCGGAAGCGACCACTTATCGAAACAA
ACGGAGAAACAGGAGAAATCGTGTGGGACAAGGGTAGGGATTTCGCGACAGTCCGGAAGGTCCTGTCCAT
GCCGCAGGTGAACATCGTTAAAAAGACCGAAGTACAGACCGGAGGCTTCTCCAAGGAAAGTATCCTCCCG
AAAAGGAACAGCGACAAGCTGATCGCACGCAAAAAAGATTGGGACCCCAAGAAATACGGCGGATTCGATT
CTCCTACAGTCGCTTACAGTGTACTGGTTGTGGCCAAAGTGGAGAAAGGGAAGTCTAAAAAACTCAAAAG
CGTCAAGGAACTGCTGGGCATCACAATCATGGAGCGATCAAGCTTCGAAAAAAACCCCATCGACTTTCTC
GAGGCGAAAGGATATAAAGAGGTCAAAAAAGACCTCATCATTAAGCTTCCCAAGTACTCTCTCTTTGAGC
TTGAAAACGGCCGGAAACGAATGCTCGCTAGTGCGGGCGAGCTGCAGAAAGGTAACGAGCTGGCACTGCC
CTCTAAATACGTTAATTTCTTGTATCTGGCCAGCCACTATGAAAAGCTCAAAGGGTCTCCCGAAGATAAT
GAGCAGAAGCAGCTGTTCGTGGAACAACACAAACACTACCTTGATGAGATCATCGAGCAAATAAGCGAAT
TCTCCAAAAGAGTGATCCTCGCCGACGCTAACCTCGATAAGGTGCTTTCTGCTTACAATAAGCACAGGGA
TAAGCCCATCAGGGAGCAGGCAGAAAACATTATCCACTTGTTTACTCTGACCAACTTGGGCGCGCCTGCA
GCCTTCAAGTACTTCGACACCACCATAGACAGAAAGCGGTACACCTCTACAAAGGAGGTCCTGGACGCCA
CACTGATTCATCAGTCAATTACGGGGCTCTATGAAACAAGAATCGACCTCTCTCAGCTCGGTGGAGACAG
CAGGGCTGACCCCAAGAAGAAGAGGAAGGTGTGATTACTTATGTAGTGACCCTTCTTACGCGTAATATGC
ATCGGATGACTGTTGCTACTTGTGCTTCTTACGTTTTGTGTCTTATTTGCTGATGTATACCTCTGCGCTT
CAAAATCTTCATTGCCGTGATATATCATTCCATGTCGTTTGTCCGTTATTGGATTCCCGATAGTTGTCCG
CGAAATCGAATATTTCTCGGCTGACGACGTCTCTTGCAACAATAAAATGGCCATCACTGTTGAAATTTGC
ACGAGAGCTATAACTTGGAATAACCTTCGTTGCTGCTTTATTTTAGTGCTTTCAACTATTTACTCATTCT
CAGGTCGCCACCATCGCATTGATATCGTTCCTTCCATCCTTCCTTTCCTTTAGTCGGTCACGTCTTCCTT
AATCCGTCACTCCTTTTTTCAGTCGTTCCTGGAGATCACCACGAAATAATCTCGACATGCACTGACCATC
TCGGTTCTGTGGACTGTCATGCTAAGAGAGTTCATGTTGTAATAATAGTTTGTTGCATGGAAAGAACGGG
GAAAGAAGCAAGAAACAGATGTACAGAATTACCGATGTCTCTACGCATCCCTGACCTCGTCCTTCCTACC
GCAACCGCACTTCCACCTGCTCACACGTCCTCGTTAATGCCTTGAATCTCAGCCACACACTTACCTCGCC
TCGACGCTTGTCGGGCCAGGGCACCCCCTTCATCAACCTGGGAAGAGTTGGCGGGGCAAACGGAGGAGGG
ATGGGGCAGGAAGAGGGGGATGGCGCACGTCGAGTGGATTTGGAAGAAAAGGGGTTGGTCGAGGTGGAAG
TCGAAGCGAAGATGTTGAATGTCATGTTTGGGAACGGGGGATCTTTAGAAGACTATGAGATTGAACGGGT
ACCCAATTCGCCCTATAGTGAGTCGTATTACGCGCGCTCACTGGCCGTCGTTTTACAACGTCGTGACTGG
GAAAACCCTGGCGTTACCCAACTTAATCGCCTTGCAGCACATCCCCCTTTCGCCAGCTGGCGTAATAGCG
AAGAGGCCCGCACCGATCGCCCTTCCCAACAGTTGCGCAGCCTGAATGGCGAATGGAAATTGTAAGCGTT
AATATTTTGTTAAAATTCGCGTTAAATTTTTGTTAAATCAGCTCATTTTTTTAACCAATAGGCCGAAATC
GGCAAAATCCCTTATAAATCAAAAGAATAGACCGAGATAGGGTTGAGTCCATGGCTGCGAGGATGTGAGC
TGGAGAGCGGCGCACGGGAAGGGGAGGACTCACATAAGCATGCAGGATTCGAGTGGCATGGTGTGCACTG
AGTGTATGGTTGTCGGAGGAGAGGATGATGGTAACAACAATAGCAGCAACGTCACTCGACGCGCGTCCGG
TGTGCCACACGGGGTAACGCCGAGTCGCCGTCAGGGTCGCCGAGACCACTCTCACAGCGTCACCGTTGGC
ACCAGCTCAGCTTACAGCTTCTATCCTCCGCCAGCATCCACATACATCCCCTATACCGCATCCCCCACCC
ACTGCCCAAGGTGAGTCATCTTCCCGCCCCCTTCCCTTGCCCGCCACTCAGTCCTCCATCCTCCACTAAT
CCACCTTATCGCACCCACCGCCTATCGCACATCCGAGCACAATGCTGGGCCTGCCAGGGGCTGCTAGATG
GTGCTCTCCCCACGCTGATCTGCATGCCGGCCATTGGATCATGGGTGCTAGGTGCTGGGTGCTGGATGTT
GGATGCTGGATGCTGGGTGCACGCTTGGTCATTTCCTTCCAGGATTGACGGTCGCCGAGAGGACGACGTG
GCGTTCGACAACGAGGGCCGATAGCACCGCATCGCCTCGACCTGCATCCATCTCGCCTTGTCCTTTTGGT
GCAACAATCCATCCGTGCTGGTGCCACACGCATAGCTGGAAGAGATGGATGTGCGTTGAACAGAGCTGCC
GTCAGGACTTTTTGGTGCACGGACCCTATTGTCCTCCCCAATCTTCACCGCGTCTCCTAATATGCAGCCT
CTTTGCTAATTGTCTTTTTCCATTAGTAAACTCGCCCAACATGTCTATGAAAAAGCCTGAACTCACCGCG
ACGTCTGTCGAGAAGTTTCTGATCGAAAAGTTCGACAGCGTCTCCGACCTGATGCAGCTCTCGGAGGGCG
AAGAATCTCGTGCTTTCAGCTTCGATGTAGGAGGGCGTGGATATGTCCTGCGGGTAAATAGCTGCGCCGA
TGGTTTCTACAAAGATCGTTATGTTTATCGGCACTTTGCATCGGCCGCGCTCCCGATTCCGGAAGTGCTT
GACATTGGGGAATTCAGCGAGAGCCTGACCTATTGCATCTCCCGCCGTGCACAGGGTGTCACGTTGCAAG
ACCTGCCTGAAACCGAACTGCCCGCTGTTCTGCAGCCGGTCGCGGAGGCCATGGATGCGATCGCTGCGGC
CGATCTTAGCCAGACGAGCGGGTTCGGCCCATTCGGACCGCAAGGAATCGGTCAATACACTACATGGCGT
GATTTCATATGCGCGATTGCTGATCCCCATGTGTATCACTGGCAAACTGTGATGGACGACACCGTCAGTG
CGTCCGTCGCGCAGGCTCTCGATGAGCTGATGCTTTGGGCCGAGGACTGCCCCGAAGTCCGGCACCTCGT
GCACGCGGATTTCGGCTCCAACAATGTCCTGACGGACAATGGCCGCATAACAGCGGTCATTGACTGGAGC
GAGGCGATGTTCGGGGATTCCCAATACGAGGTCGCCAACATCTTCTTCTGGAGGCCGTGGTTGGCTTGTA
TGGAGCAGCAGACGCGCTACTTCGAGCGGAGGCATCCGGAGCTTGCAGGATCGCCGCGGCTCCGGGCGTA
TATGCTCCGCATTGGTCTTGACCAACTCTATCAGAGCTTGGTTGACGGCAATTTCGATGATGCAGCTTGG
GCGCAGGGTCGATGCGACGCAATCGTCCGATCCGGAGCCGGGACTGTCGGGCGTACACAAATCGCCCGCA
GAAGCGCGGCCGTCTGGACCGATGGCTGTGTAGAAGTACTCGCCGATAGTGGAAACCGACGCCCCAGCAC
TCGTCCGAGGGCAAAGGAATAGGTGAAGGCGGTAAGGGGTTAATTTTCCTTAGAGGGTGTATATATACAT
ATTAGAGAAGTGATACAATTTTAGCACACTGCGAATTCGAGACAGACATCGTGTCAATCATCTTTTTTGA
CATTATATGCCCATTAATCTATCTACAGACAACAATACCATCCTTCCCACCCTCAGCAACGCCGTTGAAT
CCTCAGGATCTTCATGGCTCCTTGTCTCTGAAACCAGGAAGCTAGTTTCTACATCTCTTCCGTGTTAATA
CAGATAAACCGGCCAATGAAGCACGCTCAAAATTATGCCTGTCAAAACAGTCAGCTCCATCCTTTTCTTC
CCTTTACGTATCATATGCTGTTTTTTTTTTTTTTTCGACACAAGTTCAAAGGGCTGGCGCTGCTTAGGAT
CCATCACACCATTCGTCAACGTATTGTGAATCAAAGAAATGCTCTTCGATATTCTTTATCAGGGCAAGGG
AACAGACAGATACCAGCAGGCTTCACAACTCTGAGTCGCTCGGCCAAAGAGGAAAAGAAAAGAGGATGCC
GGCACTTTCTATACAGTCACAAGACGCGAATGACAATCCGGCACTTTATCGCATCATGTCTGAATTTGTG
AAGGGACTTTGAGATATAATCAGGGGGTCAGACGCACTTTACAACTCTGAATCGCTTCGGAGTAAGGAAG
TGGAACTGACAGATACACTTTATAGAGCCTTGGGAACCATCTGGACCAAGAAGAAGGGAAAAAAAGGCTA
CAGTGAGTGAGCAACCTATGCTCACCTTTATCCTGACGTTGATTGAGTCTAGAGGCCAAAGATCCAAGGC
AAGGCGAAATATTCCATTGTCCAGTTCATGGCTGAGTGACCGTTGTTTAGGTTGATCGAGGCGAAAAGAG
AAGTCGATGTTGATGATTGTGAGACCGAAATCAGACTTGGCCGCTTTTTATAGTTCAAAAAAGGGGCCCA
GAGGTCAGTGGGCTCGCCACTCGATGCATAAGCAATCCACTTGGCACAGACTGGTTTGGTTTAATTAACA
CAAGTATCGTGGCGCGCC
